LOCUS       Exported 12122 bp ds-DNA circular SYN 13-MAY-2021
DEFINITION  Lentiviral expression of EGFR G719C.
ACCESSION   .
VERSION     .
KEYWORDS    pHAGE-EGFR-G719C
SOURCE      synthetic DNA construct
  ORGANISM  synthetic DNA construct
REFERENCE   1 (bases 1 to 12122)
  AUTHORS   Ng PK, Li J, Jeong KJ, Shao S, Chen H, Tsang YH, Sengupta S, Wang Z,
            Bhavana VH, Tran R, Soewito S, Minussi DC, Moreno D, Kong K,
            Dogruluk T, Lu H, Gao J, Tokheim C, Zhou DC, Johnson AM, Zeng J, Ip
            CKM, Ju Z, Wester M, Yu S, Li Y, Vellano CP, Schultz N, Karchin R,
            Ding L, Lu Y, Cheung LWT, Chen K, Shaw KR, Meric-Bernstam F, Scott
            KL, Yi S, Sahni N, Liang H, Mills GB
  TITLE     Systematic Functional Annotation of Somatic Mutations in Cancer.
  JOURNAL   Cancer Cell. 2018 Mar 12;33(3):450-462.e10. doi:
            10.1016/j.ccell.2018.01.021.
  PUBMED    29533785
REFERENCE   2 (bases 1 to 12122)
  AUTHORS   .
  TITLE     Direct Submission
  JOURNAL   Exported May 13, 2021 from SnapGene Server 1.1.58
            http://www.snapgene.com
FEATURES             Location/Qualifiers
     source          1..12122
                     /organism="synthetic DNA construct"
                     /mol_type="other DNA"
     misc_feature    239..356
                     /label=cPPT/CTS
                     /note="central polypurine tract and central termination
                     sequence of HIV-1"
     promoter        404..1582
                     /label=EF-1-alpha promoter
                     /note="strong constitutive promoter for human elongation
                     factor EF-1-alpha"
     intron          635..1573
                     /label=EF-1-alpha intron A
                     /note="intron upstream of the start codon of human
                     EF-1-alpha"
     primer_bind     1530..1550
                     /label=EF1a-F
                     /note="Human elongation factor-1a promoter, forward primer"
     protein_bind    1602..1626
                     /gene="mutant version of attB"
                     /label=attB1
                     /bound_moiety="BP Clonase(TM)"
                     /note="recombination site for the Gateway(R) BP reaction"
     CDS             1629..5261
                     /codon_start=1
                     /product="precursor of human epidermal growth factor
                     receptor"
                     /label=EGFR
                     /translation="MRPSGTAGAALLALLAALCPASRALEEKKVCQGTSNKLTQLGTFE
                     DHFLSLQRMFNNCEVVLGNLEITYVQRNYDLSFLKTIQEVAGYVLIALNTVERIPLENL
                     QIIRGNMYYENSYALAVLSNYDANKTGLKELPMRNLQEILHGAVRFSNNPALCNVESIQ
                     WRDIVSSDFLSNMSMDFQNHLGSCQKCDPSCPNGSCWGAGEENCQKLTKIICAQQCSGR
                     CRGKSPSDCCHNQCAAGCTGPRESDCLVCRKFRDEATCKDTCPPLMLYNPTTYQMDVNP
                     EGKYSFGATCVKKCPRNYVVTDHGSCVRACGADSYEMEEDGVRKCKKCEGPCRKVCNGI
                     GIGEFKDSLSINATNIKHFKNCTSISGDLHILPVAFRGDSFTHTPPLDPQELDILKTVK
                     EITGFLLIQAWPENRTDLHAFENLEIIRGRTKQHGQFSLAVVSLNITSLGLRSLKEISD
                     GDVIISGNKNLCYANTINWKKLFGTSGQKTKIISNRGENSCKATGQVCHALCSPEGCWG
                     PEPRDCVSCRNVSRGRECVDKCNLLEGEPREFVENSECIQCHPECLPQAMNITCTGRGP
                     DNCIQCAHYIDGPHCVKTCPAGVMGENNTLVWKYADAGHVCHLCHPNCTYGCTGPGLEG
                     CPTNGPKIPSIATGMVGALLLLLVVALGIGLFMRRRHIVRKRTLRRLLQERELVEPLTP
                     SGEAPNQALLRILKETEFKKIKVLCSGAFGTVYKGLWIPEGEKVKIPVAIKELREATSP
                     KANKEILDEAYVMASVDNPHVCRLLGICLTSTVQLITQLMPFGCLLDYVREHKDNIGSQ
                     YLLNWCVQIAKGMNYLEDRRLVHRDLAARNVLVKTPQHVKITDFGLAKLLGAEEKEYHA
                     EGGKVPIKWMALESILHRIYTHQSDVWSYGVTVWELMTFGSKPYDGIPASEISSILEKG
                     ERLPQPPICTIDVYMIMVKCWMIDADSRPKFRELIIEFSKMARDPQRYLVIQGDERMHL
                     PSPTDSNFYRALMDEEDMDDVVDADEYLIPQQGFFSSPSTSRTPLLSSLSATSNNSTVA
                     CIDRNGLQSCPIKEDSFLQRYSSDPTGALTEDSIDDTFLPVPEYINQSVPKRPAGSVQN
                     PVYHNQPLNPAPSRDPHYQDPHSTAVGNPEYLNTVQPTCVNSTFDSPAHWAQKGSHQIS
                     LDNPDYQQDFFPKEAKPNGIFKGSTAENAEYLRVAPQSSEFIGA"
     protein_bind    complement(5263..5287)
                     /gene="mutant version of attB"
                     /label=attB2
                     /bound_moiety="BP Clonase(TM)"
                     /note="recombination site for the Gateway(R) BP reaction"
     promoter        5295..5313
                     /label=T3 promoter
                     /note="promoter for bacteriophage T3 RNA polymerase"
     primer_bind     complement(5338..5357)
                     /label=T7
                     /note="T7 promoter, forward primer"
     promoter        complement(5339..5357)
                     /label=T7 promoter
                     /note="promoter for bacteriophage T7 RNA polymerase"
     protein_bind    complement(5363..5383)
                     /gene="mutant version of attB"
                     /label=attB4
                     /bound_moiety="BP Clonase(TM)"
                     /note="core recombination site for the Gateway(R) BP
                     reaction"
     CDS             5437..5478
                     /codon_start=1
                     /product="epitope tag from simian virus 5"
                     /label=V5 tag
                     /translation="GKPIPNPLLGLDST"
     misc_feature    5499..6066
                     /label=IRES
                     /note="internal ribosome entry site (IRES) of the
                     encephalomyocarditis virus (EMCV)"
     misc_feature    5516..6068
                     /label=IRES
                     /note="internal ribosome entry site (IRES) of the
                     encephalomyocarditis virus (EMCV)"
     primer_bind     complement(5660..5677)
                     /label=IRES reverse
                     /note="IRES internal ribosome entry site, reverse primer.
                     Also called pCDH-rev"
     primer_bind     5887..5906
                     /label=IRES-F
                     /note="IRES internal ribosome entry site, forward primer"
     CDS             6080..6679
                     /codon_start=1
                     /gene="pac from Streptomyces alboniger"
                     /product="puromycin N-acetyltransferase"
                     /label=PuroR
                     /note="confers resistance to puromycin"
                     /translation="MTEYKPTVRLATRDDVPRAVRTLAAAFADYPATRHTVDPDRHIER
                     VTELQELFLTRVGLDIGKVWVADDGAAVAVWTTPESVEAGAVFAEIGPRMAELSGSRLA
                     AQQQMEGLLAPHRPKEPAWFLATVGVSPDHQGKGLGSAVVLPGVEAAERAGVPAFLETS
                     APRNLPFYERLGFTVTADVEVPEGPRTWCMTRKPGA"
     primer_bind     complement(6080..6099)
                     /label=Puro-R
                     /note="Puromycin resistance gene, reverse primer. Also
                     called puro-variant-R"
     primer_bind     6576..6596
                     /label=Puro-F
                     /note="Puromycin resistance gene, forward primer"
     misc_feature    6693..7281
                     /label=WPRE
                     /note="woodchuck hepatitis virus posttranscriptional
                     regulatory element"
     primer_bind     complement(6746..6766)
                     /label=WPRE-R
                     /note="WPRE, reverse primer"
     CDS             complement(7164..7175)
                     /codon_start=1
                     /product="Factor Xa recognition and cleavage site"
                     /label=Factor Xa site
                     /translation="IEGR"
     LTR             7356..7589
                     /label=3' LTR (Delta-U3)
                     /note="self-inactivating 3' long terminal repeat (LTR) from
                     HIV-1"
     primer_bind     complement(7708..7726)
                     /label=pBRforEco
                     /note="pBR322 vectors, upsteam of EcoRI site, forward
                     primer"
     promoter        7794..7898
                     /gene="bla"
                     /label=AmpR promoter
     CDS             7899..8759
                     /codon_start=1
                     /gene="bla"
                     /product="beta-lactamase"
                     /label=AmpR
                     /note="confers resistance to ampicillin, carbenicillin, and
                     related antibiotics"
                     /translation="MSIQHFRVALIPFFAAFCLPVFAHPETLVKVKDAEDQLGARVGYI
                     ELDLNSGKILESFRPEERFPMMSTFKVLLCGAVLSRVDAGQEQLGRRIHYSQNDLVEYS
                     PVTEKHLTDGMTVRELCSAAITMSDNTAANLLLTTIGGPKELTAFLHNMGDHVTRLDRW
                     EPELNEAIPNDERDTTMPVAMATTLRKLLTGELLTLASRQQLIDWMEADKVAGPLLRSA
                     LPAGWFIADKSGAGERGSRGIIAALGPDGKPSRIVVIYTTGSQATMDERNRQIAEIGAS
                     LIKHW"
     primer_bind     complement(8117..8136)
                     /label=Amp-R
                     /note="Ampicillin resistance gene, reverse primer"
     rep_origin      8930..9518
                     /direction=RIGHT
                     /label=ori
                     /note="high-copy-number ColE1/pMB1/pBR322/pUC origin of
                     replication"
     primer_bind     9419..9438
                     /label=pBR322ori-F
                     /note="pBR322 origin, forward primer"
     primer_bind     9672..9689
                     /label=L4440
                     /note="L4440 vector, forward primer"
     primer_bind     9781..9800
                     /label=SV40pro-F
                     /note="SV40 promoter/origin, forward primer"
     protein_bind    9929..9950
                     /label=CAP binding site
                     /bound_moiety="E. coli catabolite activator protein"
                     /note="CAP binding activates transcription in the presence
                     of cAMP."
     promoter        9965..9995
                     /label=lac promoter
                     /note="promoter for the E. coli lac operon"
     protein_bind    10003..10019
                     /label=lac operator
                     /bound_moiety="lac repressor encoded by lacI"
                     /note="The lac repressor binds to the lac operator to
                     inhibit transcription in E. coli. This inhibition can be
                     relieved by adding lactose or
                     isopropyl-beta-D-thiogalactopyranoside (IPTG)."
     primer_bind     10008..10030
                     /label=M13/pUC Reverse
                     /note="In lacZ gene"
     primer_bind     10027..10043
                     /label=M13 rev
                     /note="common sequencing primer, one of multiple similar
                     variants"
     primer_bind     10027..10043
                     /label=M13 Reverse
                     /note="In lacZ gene. Also called M13-rev"
     primer_bind     10093..10112
                     /label=EBV-rev
                     /note="SV40 polyA terminator, reverse primer"
     LTR             10304..10937
                     /label=3' LTR
                     /note="3' long terminal repeat (LTR) from HIV-1"
     misc_feature    10984..11109
                     /label=HIV-1 Psi
                     /note="packaging signal of human immunodeficiency virus
                     type 1"
     misc_feature    11606..11839
                     /label=RRE
                     /note="The Rev response element (RRE) of HIV-1 allows for
                     Rev-dependent mRNA export from the nucleus to the
                     cytoplasm."
     CDS             12024..12068
                     /codon_start=1
                     /product="antigenic peptide corresponding to amino acids
                     655 to 669 of the HIV envelope protein gp41 (Lutje Hulsik
                     et al., 2013)"
                     /label=gp41 peptide
                     /note="recognized by the 2H10 single-chain llama nanobody"
                     /translation="KNEQELLELDKWASL"
ORIGIN
        1 atagtaggag gcttggtagg tttaagaata gtttttgctg tactttctat agtgaataga
       61 gttaggcagg gatattcacc attatcgttt cagacccacc tcccaacccc gaggggaccc
      121 gacaggcccg aaggaataga agaagaaggt ggagagagag acagagacag atccattcga
      181 ttagtgaacg gatctcgacg gtatcgccga attcacaaat ggcagtattc atccacaatt
      241 ttaaaagaaa aggggggatt ggggggtaca gtgcagggga aagaatagta gacataatag
      301 caacagacat acaaactaaa gaattacaaa aacaaattac aaaaattcaa aattttcggg
      361 tttattacag ggacagcaga gatccagttt ggactagtcg tgaggctccg gtgcccgtca
      421 gtgggcagag cgcacatcgc ccacagtccc cgagaagttg gggggagggg tcggcaattg
      481 aaccggtgcc tagagaaggt ggcgcggggt aaactgggaa agtgatgtcg tgtactggct
      541 ccgccttttt cccgagggtg ggggagaacc gtatataagt gcagtagtcg ccgtgaacgt
      601 tctttttcgc aacgggtttg ccgccagaac acaggtaagt gccgtgtgtg gttcccgcgg
      661 gcctggcctc tttacgggtt atggcccttg cgtgccttga attacttcca cctggctgca
      721 gtacgtgatt cttgatcccg agcttcgggt tggaagtggg tgggagagtt cgaggccttg
      781 cgcttaagga gccccttcgc ctcgtgcttg agttgaggcc tggcctgggc gctggggccg
      841 ccgcgtgcga atctggtggc accttcgcgc ctgtctcgct gctttcgata agtctctagc
      901 catttaaaat ttttgatgac ctgctgcgac gctttttttc tggcaagata gtcttgtaaa
      961 tgcgggccaa gatctgcaca ctggtatttc ggtttttggg gccgcgggcg gcgacggggc
     1021 ccgtgcgtcc cagcgcacat gttcggcgag gcggggcctg cgagcgcggc caccgagaat
     1081 cggacggggg tagtctcaag ctggccggcc tgctctggtg cctggcctcg cgccgccgtg
     1141 tatcgccccg ccctgggcgg caaggctggc ccggtcggca ccagttgcgt gagcggaaag
     1201 atggccgctt cccggccctg ctgcagggag ctcaaaatgg aggacgcggc gctcgggaga
     1261 gcgggcgggt gagtcaccca cacaaaggaa aagggccttt ccgtcctcag ccgtcgcttc
     1321 atgtgactcc acggagtacc gggcgccgtc caggcacctc gattagttct cgagcttttg
     1381 gagtacgtcg tctttaggtt ggggggaggg gttttatgcg atggagtttc cccacactga
     1441 gtgggtggag actgaagtta ggccagcttg gcacttgatg taattctcct tggaatttgc
     1501 cctttttgag tttggatctt ggttcattct caagcctcag acagtggttc aaagtttttt
     1561 tcttccattt caggtgtcgt gaagcggccc tgcagatatc aacaagtttg tacaaaaaag
     1621 caggcaccat gcgaccctcc gggacggccg gggcagcgct cctggcgctg ctggctgcgc
     1681 tctgcccggc gagtcgggct ctggaggaaa agaaagtttg ccaaggcacg agtaacaagc
     1741 tcacgcagtt gggcactttt gaagatcatt ttctcagcct ccagaggatg ttcaataact
     1801 gtgaggtggt ccttgggaat ttggaaatta cctatgtgca gaggaattat gatctttcct
     1861 tcttaaagac catccaggag gtggctggtt atgtcctcat tgccctcaac acagtggagc
     1921 gaattccttt ggaaaacctg cagatcatca gaggaaatat gtactacgaa aattcctatg
     1981 ccttagcagt cttatctaac tatgatgcaa ataaaaccgg actgaaggag ctgcccatga
     2041 gaaatttaca ggaaatcctg catggcgccg tgcggttcag caacaaccct gccctgtgca
     2101 acgtggagag catccagtgg cgggacatag tcagcagtga ctttctcagc aacatgtcga
     2161 tggacttcca gaaccacctg ggcagctgcc aaaagtgtga tccaagctgt cccaatggga
     2221 gctgctgggg tgcaggagag gagaactgcc agaaactgac caaaatcatc tgtgcccagc
     2281 agtgctccgg gcgctgccgt ggcaagtccc ccagtgactg ctgccacaac cagtgtgctg
     2341 caggctgcac aggcccccgg gagagcgact gcctggtctg ccgcaaattc cgagacgaag
     2401 ccacgtgcaa ggacacctgc cccccactca tgctctacaa ccccaccacg taccagatgg
     2461 atgtgaaccc cgagggcaaa tacagctttg gtgccacctg cgtgaagaag tgtccccgta
     2521 attatgtggt gacagatcac ggctcgtgcg tccgagcctg tggggccgac agctatgaga
     2581 tggaggaaga cggcgtccgc aagtgtaaga agtgcgaagg gccttgccgc aaagtgtgta
     2641 acggaatagg tattggtgaa tttaaagact cactctccat aaatgctacg aatattaaac
     2701 acttcaaaaa ctgcacctcc atcagtggcg atctccacat cctgccggtg gcatttaggg
     2761 gtgactcctt cacacatact cctcctctgg atccacagga actggatatt ctgaaaaccg
     2821 taaaggaaat cacagggttt ttgctgattc aggcttggcc tgaaaacagg acggacctcc
     2881 atgcctttga gaacctagaa atcatacgcg gcaggaccaa gcaacatggt cagttttctc
     2941 ttgcagtcgt cagcctgaac ataacatcct tgggattacg ctccctcaag gagataagtg
     3001 atggagatgt gataatttca ggaaacaaaa atttgtgcta tgcaaataca ataaactgga
     3061 aaaaactgtt tgggacctcc ggtcagaaaa ccaaaattat aagcaacaga ggtgaaaaca
     3121 gctgcaaggc cacaggccag gtctgccatg ccttgtgctc ccccgagggc tgctggggcc
     3181 cggagcccag ggactgcgtc tcttgccgga atgtcagccg aggcagggaa tgcgtggaca
     3241 agtgcaacct tctggagggt gagccaaggg agtttgtgga gaactctgag tgcatacagt
     3301 gccacccaga gtgcctgcct caggccatga acatcacctg cacaggacgg ggaccagaca
     3361 actgtatcca gtgtgcccac tacattgacg gcccccactg cgtcaagacc tgcccggcag
     3421 gagtcatggg agaaaacaac accctggtct ggaagtacgc agacgccggc catgtgtgcc
     3481 acctgtgcca tccaaactgc acctacggat gcactgggcc aggtcttgaa ggctgtccaa
     3541 cgaatgggcc taagatcccg tccatcgcca ctgggatggt gggggccctc ctcttgctgc
     3601 tggtggtggc cctggggatc ggcctcttca tgcgaaggcg ccacatcgtt cggaagcgca
     3661 cgctgcggag gctgctgcag gagagggagc ttgtggagcc tcttacaccc agtggagaag
     3721 ctcccaacca agctctcttg aggatcttga aggaaactga attcaaaaag atcaaagtgc
     3781 tgtgctccgg tgcgttcggc acggtgtata agggactctg gatcccagaa ggtgagaaag
     3841 ttaaaattcc cgtcgctatc aaggaattaa gagaagcaac atctccgaaa gccaacaagg
     3901 aaatcctcga tgaagcctac gtgatggcca gcgtggacaa cccccacgtg tgccgcctgc
     3961 tgggcatctg cctcacctcc accgtgcagc tcatcacgca gctcatgccc ttcggctgcc
     4021 tcctggacta tgtccgggaa cacaaagaca atattggctc ccagtacctg ctcaactggt
     4081 gtgtgcagat cgcaaagggc atgaactact tggaggaccg tcgcttggtg caccgcgacc
     4141 tggcagccag gaacgtactg gtgaaaacac cgcagcatgt caagatcaca gattttgggc
     4201 tggccaaact gctgggtgcg gaagagaaag aataccatgc agaaggaggc aaagtgccta
     4261 tcaagtggat ggcattggaa tcaattttac acagaatcta tacccaccag agtgatgtct
     4321 ggagctacgg ggtgaccgtt tgggagttga tgacctttgg atccaagcca tatgacggaa
     4381 tccctgccag cgagatctcc tccatcctgg agaaaggaga acgcctccct cagccaccca
     4441 tatgtaccat cgatgtctac atgatcatgg tcaagtgctg gatgatagac gcagatagtc
     4501 gcccaaagtt ccgtgagttg atcatcgaat tctccaaaat ggcccgagac ccccagcgct
     4561 accttgtcat tcagggggat gaaagaatgc atttgccaag tcctacagac tccaacttct
     4621 accgtgccct gatggatgaa gaagacatgg acgacgtggt ggatgccgac gagtacctca
     4681 tcccacagca gggcttcttc agcagcccct ccacgtcacg gactcccctc ctgagctctc
     4741 tgagtgcaac cagcaacaat tccaccgtgg cttgcattga tagaaatggg ctgcaaagct
     4801 gtcccatcaa ggaagacagc ttcttgcagc gatacagctc agaccccaca ggcgccttga
     4861 ctgaggacag catagacgac accttcctcc cagtgcctga atacataaac cagtccgttc
     4921 ccaaaaggcc cgctggctct gtgcagaatc ctgtctatca caatcagcct ctgaaccccg
     4981 cgcccagcag agacccacac taccaggacc cccacagcac tgcagtgggc aaccccgagt
     5041 atctcaacac tgtccagccc acctgtgtca acagcacatt cgacagccct gcccactggg
     5101 cccagaaagg cagccaccaa attagcctgg acaaccctga ctaccagcag gacttctttc
     5161 ccaaggaagc caagccaaat ggcatcttta agggctccac agctgaaaat gcagaatacc
     5221 taagggtcgc gccacaaagc agtgaattta ttggagcata gaacccagct ttcttgtaca
     5281 aagtggtgat atccaattaa ccctcactaa aggtgaaatg tgtatttgta tgtttagccc
     5341 tatagtgagt cgtattacca cccaactttt ctatacaaag tggttgatat ccagcacagt
     5401 ggcggccgct cgagtctaga gggcccgcgg ttcgaaggta agcctatccc taaccctctc
     5461 ctcggtctcg attctacgcg taccggttag taatgagatc cctccccccc ccctaacgtt
     5521 actggccgaa gccgcttgga ataaggccgg tgtgcgtttg tctatatgtt attttccacc
     5581 atattgccgt cttttggcaa tgtgagggcc cggaaacctg gccctgtctt cttgacgagc
     5641 attcctaggg gtctttcccc tctcgccaaa ggaatgcaag gtctgttgaa tgtcgtgaag
     5701 gaagcagttc ctctggaagc ttcttgaaga caaacaacgt ctgtagcgac cctttgcagg
     5761 cagcggaacc ccccacctgg cgacaggtgc ctctgcggcc aaaagccacg tgtataagat
     5821 acacctgcaa aggcggcaca accccagtgc cacgttgtga gttggatagt tgtggaaaga
     5881 gtcaaatggc tctcctcaag cgtattcaac aaggggctga aggatgccca gaaggtaccc
     5941 cattgtatgg gatctgatct ggggcctcgg tgcacatgct ttacatgtgt ttagtcgagg
     6001 ttaaaaaaac gtctaggccc cccgaaccac ggggacgtgg ttttcctttg aaaaacacga
     6061 tgataatatg gccacacata tgaccgagta caagcccacg gtgcgcctcg ccacccgcga
     6121 cgacgtcccc agggccgtac gcaccctcgc cgccgcgttc gccgactacc ccgccacgcg
     6181 ccacaccgtc gatccggacc gccacatcga gcgggtcacc gagctgcaag aactcttcct
     6241 cacgcgcgtc gggctcgaca tcggcaaggt gtgggtcgcg gacgacggcg ccgcggtggc
     6301 ggtctggacc acgccggaga gcgtcgaagc gggggcggtg ttcgccgaga tcggcccgcg
     6361 catggccgag ttgagcggtt cccggctggc cgcgcagcaa cagatggaag gcctcctggc
     6421 gccgcaccgg cccaaggagc ccgcgtggtt cctggccacc gtcggcgtct cgcccgacca
     6481 ccagggcaag ggtctgggca gcgccgtcgt gctccccgga gtggaggcgg ccgagcgcgc
     6541 cggggtgccc gccttcctgg agacctccgc gccccgcaac ctccccttct acgagcggct
     6601 cggcttcacc gtcaccgccg acgtcgaggt gcccgaagga ccgcgcacct ggtgcatgac
     6661 ccgcaagccc ggtgcctaaa tcgatagatc ctaatcaacc tctggattac aaaatttgtg
     6721 aaagattgac tggtattctt aactatgttg ctccttttac gctatgtgga tacgctgctt
     6781 taatgccttt gtatcatgct attgcttccc gtatggcttt cattttctcc tccttgtata
     6841 aatcctggtt gctgtctctt tatgaggagt tgtggcccgt tgtcaggcaa cgtggcgtgg
     6901 tgtgcactgt gtttgctgac gcaaccccca ctggttgggg cattgccacc acctgtcagc
     6961 tcctttccgg gactttcgct ttccccctcc ctattgccac ggcggaactc atcgccgcct
     7021 gccttgcccg ctgctggaca ggggctcggc tgttgggcac tgacaattcc gtggtgttgt
     7081 cggggaaatc atcgtccttt ccttggctgc tcgcctgtgt tgccacctgg attctgcgcg
     7141 ggacgtcctt ctgctacgtc ccttcggccc tcaatccagc ggaccttcct tcccgcggcc
     7201 tgctgccggc tctgcggcct cttccgcgtc ttcgccttcg ccctcagacg agtcggatct
     7261 ccctttgggc cgcctccccg cctgagatcc tttaagacca atgacttaca aggcagctgt
     7321 agatcttagc cactttttaa aagaaaaggg gggactggaa gggctaattc actcccaacg
     7381 aagacaagat ctgctttttg cttgtactgg gtctctctgg ttagaccaga tctgagcctg
     7441 ggagctctct ggctaactag ggaacccact gcttaagcct caataaagct tgccttgagt
     7501 gcttcaagta gtgtgtgccc gtctgttgtg tgactctggt aactagagat ccctcagacc
     7561 cttttagtca gtgtggaaaa tctctagcag tagtagttca tgtcatctta ttattcagta
     7621 tttataactt gcaaagaaat gaatatcaga gagtgagagg cccgggttaa ttaaggaaag
     7681 ggctagatca ttcttgaaga cgaaagggcc tcgtgatacg cctattttta taggttaatg
     7741 tcatgataat aatggtttct tagacgtcag gtggcacttt tcggggaaat gtgcgcggaa
     7801 cccctatttg tttatttttc taaatacatt caaatatgta tccgctcatg agacaataac
     7861 cctgataaat gcttcaataa tattgaaaaa ggaagagtat gagtattcaa catttccgtg
     7921 tcgcccttat tccctttttt gcggcatttt gccttcctgt ttttgctcac ccagaaacgc
     7981 tggtgaaagt aaaagatgct gaagatcagt tgggtgcacg agtgggttac atcgaactgg
     8041 atctcaacag cggtaagatc cttgagagtt ttcgccccga agaacgtttt ccaatgatga
     8101 gcacttttaa agttctgcta tgtggcgcgg tattatcccg tgttgacgcc gggcaagagc
     8161 aactcggtcg ccgcatacac tattctcaga atgacttggt tgagtactca ccagtcacag
     8221 aaaagcatct tacggatggc atgacagtaa gagaattatg cagtgctgcc ataaccatga
     8281 gtgataacac tgcggccaac ttacttctga caacgatcgg aggaccgaag gagctaaccg
     8341 cttttttgca caacatgggg gatcatgtaa ctcgccttga tcgttgggaa ccggagctga
     8401 atgaagccat accaaacgac gagcgtgaca ccacgatgcc tgtagcaatg gcaacaacgt
     8461 tgcgcaaact attaactggc gaactactta ctctagcttc ccggcaacaa ttaatagact
     8521 ggatggaggc ggataaagtt gcaggaccac ttctgcgctc ggcccttccg gctggctggt
     8581 ttattgctga taaatctgga gccggtgagc gtgggtctcg cggtatcatt gcagcactgg
     8641 ggccagatgg taagccctcc cgtatcgtag ttatctacac gacggggagt caggcaacta
     8701 tggatgaacg aaatagacag atcgctgaga taggtgcctc actgattaag cattggtaac
     8761 tgtcagacca agtttactca tatatacttt agattgattt aaaacttcat ttttaattta
     8821 aaaggatcta ggtgaagatc ctttttgata atctcatgac caaaatccct taacgtgagt
     8881 tttcgttcca ctgagcgtca gaccccgtag aaaagatcaa aggatcttct tgagatcctt
     8941 tttttctgcg cgtaatctgc tgcttgcaaa caaaaaaacc accgctacca gcggtggttt
     9001 gtttgccgga tcaagagcta ccaactcttt ttccgaaggt aactggcttc agcagagcgc
     9061 agataccaaa tactgttctt ctagtgtagc cgtagttagg ccaccacttc aagaactctg
     9121 tagcaccgcc tacatacctc gctctgctaa tcctgttacc agtggctgct gccagtggcg
     9181 ataagtcgtg tcttaccggg ttggactcaa gacgatagtt accggataag gcgcagcggt
     9241 cgggctgaac ggggggttcg tgcacacagc ccagcttgga gcgaacgacc tacaccgaac
     9301 tgagatacct acagcgtgag ctatgagaaa gcgccacgct tcccgaaggg agaaaggcgg
     9361 acaggtatcc ggtaagcggc agggtcggaa caggagagcg cacgagggag cttccagggg
     9421 gaaacgcctg gtatctttat agtcctgtcg ggtttcgcca cctctgactt gagcgtcgat
     9481 ttttgtgatg ctcgtcaggg gggcggagcc tatggaaaaa cgccagcaac gcggcctttt
     9541 tacggttcct ggccttttgc tggccttttg ctcacatgtt ctttcctgcg ttatcccctg
     9601 attctgtgga taaccgtatt accgcctttg agtgagctga taccgctcgc cgcagccgaa
     9661 cgaccgagcg cagcgagtca gtgagcgagg aagcggaaga gcgcccaata cgcaaaccgc
     9721 ctctccccgc gcgttggccg attcattaat gcagcaagct catggctgac taattttttt
     9781 tatttatgca gaggccgagg ccgcctcggc ctctgagcta ttccagaagt agtgaggagg
     9841 cttttttgga ggcctaggct tttgcaaaaa gctccccgtg gcacgacagg tttcccgact
     9901 ggaaagcggg cagtgagcgc aacgcaatta atgtgagtta gctcactcat taggcacccc
     9961 aggctttaca ctttatgctt ccggctcgta tgttgtgtgg aattgtgagc ggataacaat
    10021 ttcacacagg aaacagctat gacatgatta cgaatttcac aaataaagca tttttttcac
    10081 tgcattctag ttgtggtttg tccaaactca tcaatgtatc ttatcatgtc tggatcaact
    10141 ggataactca agctaaccaa aatcatccca aacttcccac cccataccct attaccactg
    10201 ccaattacct gtggtttcat ttactctaaa cctgtgattc ctctgaatta ttttcatttt
    10261 aaagaaattg tatttgttaa atatgtacta caaacttagt agttggaagg gctaattcac
    10321 tcccaaagaa gacaagatat ccttgatctg tggatctacc acacacaagg ctacttccct
    10381 gattagcaga actacacacc agggccaggg gtcagatatc cactgacctt tggatggtgc
    10441 tacaagctag taccagttga gccagataag gtagaagagg ccaataaagg agagaacacc
    10501 agcttgttac accctgtgag cctgcatggg atggatgacc cggagagaga agtgttagag
    10561 tggaggtttg acagccgcct agcatttcat cacgtggccc gagagctgca tccggagtac
    10621 ttcaagaact gctgatatcg agcttgctac aagggacttt ccgctgggga ctttccaggg
    10681 aggcgtggcc tgggcgggac tggggagtgg cgagccctca gatcctgcat ataagcagct
    10741 gctttttgcc tgtactgggt ctctctggtt agaccagatc tgagcctggg agctctctgg
    10801 ctaactaggg aacccactgc ttaagcctca ataaagcttg ccttgagtgc ttcaagtagt
    10861 gtgtgcccgt ctgttgtgtg actctggtaa ctagagatcc ctcagaccct tttagtcagt
    10921 gtggaaaatc tctagcagtg gcgcccgaac agggacttga aagcgaaagg gaaaccagag
    10981 gagctctctc gacgcaggac tcggcttgct gaagcgcgca cggcaagagg cgaggggcgg
    11041 cgactggtga gtacgccaaa aattttgact agcggaggct agaaggagag agatgggtgc
    11101 gagagcgtca gtattaagcg ggggagaatt agatcgcgat gggaaaaaat tcggttaagg
    11161 ccagggggaa agaaaaaata taaattaaaa catatagtat gggcaagcag ggagctagaa
    11221 cgattcgcag ttaatcctgg cctgttagaa acatcagaag gctgtagaca aatactggga
    11281 cagctacaac catcccttca gacaggatca gaagaactta gatcattata taatacagta
    11341 gcaaccctct attgtgtgca tcaaaggata gagataaaag acaccaagga agctttagac
    11401 aagatagagg aagagcaaaa caaaagtaag accaccgcac agcaagcggc cggccgctga
    11461 tcttcagacc tggaggagga gatatgaggg acaattggag aagtgaatta tataaatata
    11521 aagtagtaaa aattgaacca ttaggagtag cacccaccaa ggcaaagaga agagtggtgc
    11581 agagagaaaa aagagcagtg ggaataggag ctttgttcct tgggttcttg ggagcagcag
    11641 gaagcactat gggcgcagcg tcaatgacgc tgacggtaca ggccagacaa ttattgtctg
    11701 gtatagtgca gcagcagaac aatttgctga gggctattga ggcgcaacag catctgttgc
    11761 aactcacagt ctggggcatc aagcagctcc aggcaagaat cctggctgtg gaaagatacc
    11821 taaaggatca acagctcctg gggatttggg gttgctctgg aaaactcatt tgcaccactg
    11881 ctgtgccttg gaatgctagt tggagtaata aatctctgga acagatttgg aatcacacga
    11941 cctggatgga gtgggacaga gaaattaaca attacacaag cttaatacac tccttaattg
    12001 aagaatcgca aaaccagcaa gaaaagaatg aacaagaatt attggaatta gataaatggg
    12061 caagtttgtg gaattggttt aacataacaa attggctgtg gtatataaaa ttattcataa
    12121 tg
//
