[The description below was written by a language model from this plasmid's Addgene catalogue record and the feature table of its GenBank file.]
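Description:
pHAGE-EGFR-G719C is a 12.1 kb HIV-1-based lentiviral transfer plasmid for stable expression of the human epidermal growth factor receptor carrying the G719C substitution. It is maintained in E. coli through a high-copy ColE1/pUC-type origin and a beta-lactamase gene conferring ampicillin resistance. The record lists a recombination-deficient strain as host, as is usual for plasmids carrying repeated LTRs. The viral portion comprises a full-length HIV-1 LTR in the upstream position (annotated as a 3' LTR by the feature software), the Psi packaging signal, the Rev response element, the cPPT/CTS element that aids nuclear import of the reverse-transcribed genome, and a U3-deleted downstream LTR that makes the integrated provirus self-inactivating. Packaging functions are not encoded and must be supplied in trans.

The expression cassette is driven by the human EF-1-alpha promoter with its first intron. The EGFR precursor coding sequence was introduced by Gateway recombination and sits between attB1 and attB2 sites. Downstream lie short T3 and T7 phage promoters, an attB4 core site and a V5 epitope sequence. The record does not say whether the V5 tag is fused in frame to EGFR, and the intervening elements suggest it may not be. An EMCV IRES then directs translation of puromycin N-acetyltransferase from the same transcript, so puromycin selection enriches for transduced cells expressing the receptor message, and a WPRE enhances transcript stability and expression. According to the associated publication title, the plasmid belongs to a collection built for systematic functional annotation of somatic cancer mutations, which would allow comparison of this EGFR variant with other alleles in transduced mammalian cells.
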