Addgene plasmid #116254: pHAGE-EGFR-G719C
Purpose: Lentiviral expression of EGFR G719C
Depositing lab: Gordon Mills & Kenneth Scott. Depositing organization: Baylor College of Medicine. Publication: Systematic Functional Annotation of Somatic Mutations in Cancer. Ng PK, Li J, Jeong KJ, Shao S, Chen H, Tsang YH, Sengupta S, Wang Z, Bhavana VH, Tran R, Soewito S, Minussi DC, Moreno D, Kong K, Dogruluk T, Lu H, Gao J, Tokheim C, Zhou DC, Johnson AM, Zeng J, Ip CKM, Ju Z, Wester M, Yu S, Li Y, Vellano CP, Schultz N, Karchin R, Ding L, Lu Y, Cheung LWT, Chen K, Shaw KR, Meric-Bernstam F, Scott KL, Yi S, Sahni N, Liang H, Mills GB. Cancer Cell. 2018 Mar 12;33(3):450-462.e10. doi: 10.1016/j.ccell.2018.01.021. PubMed 29533785.
Backbone
  Vector backbone: pHAGE
  Vector type: Lentiviral
Growth in bacteria
  Bacterial resistance: Ampicillin, 100 μg/mL
  Growth temperature: 37°C
  Growth strain: Stbl3
  Copy number: High Copy
Gene/Insert
  Gene/Insert name: EGFR
  Species: H. sapiens (human)
  Mutation: G719C
  Entrez Gene: EGFR (a.k.a. ERBB, ERBB1, ERRP, HER1, NISBD2, NNCIS, PIG61, mENA)
  Cloning method: Gateway Cloning
Terms and licenses: Academic/Nonprofit Terms; Industry Terms: Not Available to Industry
How to cite: pHAGE-EGFR-G719C was a gift from Gordon Mills & Kenneth Scott (Addgene plasmid # 116254 ; http://n2t.net/addgene:116254 ; RRID:Addgene_116254)
