>Addgene plasmid #116254 | pHAGE-EGFR-G719C | depositor partial sequence | sequence record 219128 | insert
ATGCGACCCTCCGGGACGGCCGGGGCAGCGCTCCTGGCGCTGCTGGCTGCGCTCTGCCCGGCGAGTCGGG
CTCTGGAGGAAAAGAAAGTTTGCCAAGGCACGAGTAACAAGCTCACGCAGTTGGGCACTTTTGAAGATCA
TTTTCTCAGCCTCCAGAGGATGTTCAATAACTGTGAGGTGGTCCTTGGGAATTTGGAAATTACCTATGTG
CAGAGGAATTATGATCTTTCCTTCTTAAAGACCATCCAGGAGGTGGCTGGTTATGTCCTCATTGCCCTCA
ACACAGTGGAGCGAATTCCTTTGGAAAACCTGCAGATCATCAGAGGAAATATGTACTACGAAAATTCCTA
TGCCTTAGCAGTCTTATCTAACTATGATGCAAATAAAACCGGACTGAAGGAGCTGCCCATGAGAAATTTA
CAGGAAATCCTGCATGGCGCCGTGCGGTTCAGCAACAACCCTGCCCTGTGCAACGTGGAGAGCATCCAGT
GGCGGGACATAGTCAGCAGTGACTTTCTCAGCAACATGTCGATGGACTTCCAGAACCACCTGGGCAGCTG
CCAAAAGTGTGATCCAAGCTGTCCCAATGGGAGCTGCTGGGGTGCAGGAGAGGAGAACTGCCAGAAACTG
ACCAAAATCATCTGTGCCCAGCAGTGCTCCGGGCGCTGCCGTGGCAAGTCCCCCAGTGACTGCTGCCACA
ACCAGTGTGCTGCAGGCTGCACAGGCCCCCGGGAGAGCGACTGCCTGGTCTGCCGCAAATTCCGAGACGA
AGCCACGTGCAAGGACACCTGCCCCCCACTCATGCTCTACAACCCCACCACGTACCAGATGGATGTGAAC
CCCGAGGGCAAATACAGCTTTGGTGCCACCTGCGTGAAGAAGTGTCCCCGTAATTATGTGGTGACAGATC
ACGGCTCGTGCGTCCGAGCCTGTGGGGCCGACAGCTATGAGATGGAGGAAGACGGCGTCCGCAAGTGTAA
GAAGTGCGAAGGGCCTTGCCGCAAAGTGTGTAACGGAATAGGTATTGGTGAATTTAAAGACTCACTCTCC
ATAAATGCTACGAATATTAAACACTTCAAAAACTGCACCTCCATCAGTGGCGATCTCCACATCCTGCCGG
TGGCATTTAGGGGTGACTCCTTCACACATACTCCTCCTCTGGATCCACAGGAACTGGATATTCTGAAAAC
CGTAAAGGAAATCACAGGGTTTTTGCTGATTCAGGCTTGGCCTGAAAACAGGACGGACCTCCATGCCTTT
GAGAACCTAGAAATCATACGCGGCAGGACCAAGCAACATGGTCAGTTTTCTCTTGCAGTCGTCAGCCTGA
ACATAACATCCTTGGGATTACGCTCCCTCAAGGAGATAAGTGATGGAGATGTGATAATTTCAGGAAACAA
AAATTTGTGCTATGCAAATACAATAAACTGGAAAAAACTGTTTGGGACCTCCGGTCAGAAAACCAAAATT
ATAAGCAACAGAGGTGAAAACAGCTGCAAGGCCACAGGCCAGGTCTGCCATGCCTTGTGCTCCCCCGAGG
GCTGCTGGGGCCCGGAGCCCAGGGACTGCGTCTCTTGCCGGAATGTCAGCCGAGGCAGGGAATGCGTGGA
CAAGTGCAACCTTCTGGAGGGTGAGCCAAGGGAGTTTGTGGAGAACTCTGAGTGCATACAGTGCCACCCA
GAGTGCCTGCCTCAGGCCATGAACATCACCTGCACAGGACGGGGACCAGACAACTGTATCCAGTGTGCCC
ACTACATTGACGGCCCCCACTGCGTCAAGACCTGCCCGGCAGGAGTCATGGGAGAAAACAACACCCTGGT
CTGGAAGTACGCAGACGCCGGCCATGTGTGCCACCTGTGCCATCCAAACTGCACCTACGGATGCACTGGG
CCAGGTCTTGAAGGCTGTCCAACGAATGGGCCTAAGATCCCGTCCATCGCCACTGGGATGGTGGGGGCCC
TCCTCTTGCTGCTGGTGGTGGCCCTGGGGATCGGCCTCTTCATGCGAAGGCGCCACATCGTTCGGAAGCG
CACGCTGCGGAGGCTGCTGCAGGAGAGGGAGCTTGTGGAGCCTCTTACACCCAGTGGAGAAGCTCCCAAC
CAAGCTCTCTTGAGGATCTTGAAGGAAACTGAATTCAAAAAGATCAAAGTGCTGTGCTCCGGTGCGTTCG
GCACGGTGTATAAGGGACTCTGGATCCCAGAAGGTGAGAAAGTTAAAATTCCCGTCGCTATCAAGGAATT
AAGAGAAGCAACATCTCCGAAAGCCAACAAGGAAATCCTCGATGAAGCCTACGTGATGGCCAGCGTGGAC
AACCCCCACGTGTGCCGCCTGCTGGGCATCTGCCTCACCTCCACCGTGCAGCTCATCACGCAGCTCATGC
CCTTCGGCTGCCTCCTGGACTATGTCCGGGAACACAAAGACAATATTGGCTCCCAGTACCTGCTCAACTG
GTGTGTGCAGATCGCAAAGGGCATGAACTACTTGGAGGACCGTCGCTTGGTGCACCGCGACCTGGCAGCC
AGGAACGTACTGGTGAAAACACCGCAGCATGTCAAGATCACAGATTTTGGGCTGGCCAAACTGCTGGGTG
CGGAAGAGAAAGAATACCATGCAGAAGGAGGCAAAGTGCCTATCAAGTGGATGGCATTGGAATCAATTTT
ACACAGAATCTATACCCACCAGAGTGATGTCTGGAGCTACGGGGTGACCGTTTGGGAGTTGATGACCTTT
GGATCCAAGCCATATGACGGAATCCCTGCCAGCGAGATCTCCTCCATCCTGGAGAAAGGAGAACGCCTCC
CTCAGCCACCCATATGTACCATCGATGTCTACATGATCATGGTCAAGTGCTGGATGATAGACGCAGATAG
TCGCCCAAAGTTCCGTGAGTTGATCATCGAATTCTCCAAAATGGCCCGAGACCCCCAGCGCTACCTTGTC
ATTCAGGGGGATGAAAGAATGCATTTGCCAAGTCCTACAGACTCCAACTTCTACCGTGCCCTGATGGATG
AAGAAGACATGGACGACGTGGTGGATGCCGACGAGTACCTCATCCCACAGCAGGGCTTCTTCAGCAGCCC
CTCCACGTCACGGACTCCCCTCCTGAGCTCTCTGAGTGCAACCAGCAACAATTCCACCGTGGCTTGCATT
GATAGAAATGGGCTGCAAAGCTGTCCCATCAAGGAAGACAGCTTCTTGCAGCGATACAGCTCAGACCCCA
CAGGCGCCTTGACTGAGGACAGCATAGACGACACCTTCCTCCCAGTGCCTGAATACATAAACCAGTCCGT
TCCCAAAAGGCCCGCTGGCTCTGTGCAGAATCCTGTCTATCACAATCAGCCTCTGAACCCCGCGCCCAGC
AGAGACCCACACTACCAGGACCCCCACAGCACTGCAGTGGGCAACCCCGAGTATCTCAACACTGTCCAGC
CCACCTGTGTCAACAGCACATTCGACAGCCCTGCCCACTGGGCCCAGAAAGGCAGCCACCAAATTAGCCT
GGACAACCCTGACTACCAGCAGGACTTCTTTCCCAAGGAAGCCAAGCCAAATGGCATCTTTAAGGGCTCC
ACAGCTGAAAATGCAGAATACCTAAGGGTCGCGCCACAAAGCAGTGAATTTATTGGAGCATGA
